Addgene plasmid #111751: pBacMam2-DiEx-LIC-N entry vector
Purpose: (Empty Backbone) Intermediate vector containing HTT gene, except for polyQ region. Used to clone various polyQ lengths into HTT sequence with N-term FLAG tag. Baculovirus transfer vector for insect and mammalian cells
Depositing lab: Cheryl Arrowsmith. Depositing organization: University of Toronto. Publication: Design and characterization of mutant and wildtype huntingtin proteins produced from a toolkit of scalable eukaryotic expression systems. Harding RJ, Loppnau P, Ackloo S, Lemak A, Hutchinson A, Hunt B, Holehouse AS, Ho JC, Fan L, Toledo-Sherman L, Seitova A, Arrowsmith CH. J Biol Chem. 2019 Apr 26;294(17):6986-7001. doi: 10.1074/jbc.RA118.007204. Epub 2019 Mar 6. PubMed 30842263.
Backbone
  Vector backbone: pBacMam2-DiEx-LIC
  Backbone size (bp): 15902
  Vector type: Mammalian Expression ; Baculovirus Expression
  Tag / fusion protein: FLAG (N terminal on backbone)
Growth in bacteria
  Bacterial resistance: Ampicillin, 100 μg/mL
  Growth temperature: 37°C
  Growth strain: DH5alpha
  Copy number: High Copy
Gene/Insert
  Gene/Insert name: None
  Tag / fusion protein: FLAG (N terminal on backbone)
Terms and licenses: Academic/Nonprofit Terms; Industry Terms: Not Available to Industry
Depositor comments: This plasmid contains most of the HTT gene: amino acids (AA) 1-6, a cloning site, and AA 131-3144. It lacks the polyQ region so that other polyQ lengths can be introduced. Please visit https://www.biorxiv.org/content/early/2018/12/10/492215 for BioRxiv preprint.
How to cite: pBacMam2-DiEx-LIC-N entry vector was a gift from Cheryl Arrowsmith (Addgene plasmid # 111751 ; http://n2t.net/addgene:111751 ; RRID:Addgene_111751)
