[The description below was written by a language model from this plasmid's Addgene catalogue record and pLannotate feature annotations shown in this document.]
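Description:
pBacMam2-DiEx-LIC-N entry vector is a baculovirus (BacMam-type) transfer plasmid of about 15.9 kb, built on the pBacMam2-DiEx-LIC backbone for protein expression in both insect and mammalian cells. In E. coli it is maintained at high copy from a ColE1/pUC-type origin with ampicillin selection, and it also carries an f1 origin. The expression region and a gentamicin resistance gene sit between mini-Tn7 left and right ends. This arrangement allows transposition of the cassette into a baculovirus bacmid.

The payload is an intermediate form of human huntingtin (HTT). According to the depositor it encodes amino acids 1-6, a cloning site, and residues 131-3144. The polyQ region is deliberately missing so that tracts of different lengths can be inserted, giving a series of full-length HTT constructs. Transcription is driven by a tandem promoter arrangement. A CMV enhancer/promoter serves transduced mammalian cells and a baculovirus p10 promoter serves insect cells. A WPRE fragment and an SV40 polyadenylation signal follow the coding region.

The catalogue lists an N-terminal FLAG tag, but the annotation detects only short His-tag and FLAG-like fragments downstream of the HTT reading frame, and no N-terminal tag is annotated. The tag configuration should therefore be checked against the sequence.

The two sequence records also differ. The depositor's 15,902 nt sequence includes a polyhedrin promoter driving a fragment of VSV-G, a glycoprotein commonly used for pseudotyping, next to Tn7L. The 15,563 nt NGS result shows no such features, and the record does not explain the discrepancy.
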