Features (pLannotate 1.2.2; 25 found; start..end, strand, type, name):
    102..557     +  rep_origin     f1 ori (sequence partly withheld): f1 bacteriophage origin of replication; arrow indicates direction of (+) strand synthesis
    584..688     +  promoter       AmpR promoter: bla
    689..1549    +  CDS            AmpR: β-lactamase; bla; confers resistance to ampicillin, carbenicillin, and related antibiotics
   1720..2308    +  rep_origin     ori: high-copy-number ColE1/pMB1/pBR322/pUC origin of replication
   2494..2543    -  misc_feature   bom (fragment): basis of mobility region from pBR322
   2611..2835    -  mobile_element Tn7R: mini-Tn7 element (right end of the Tn7 transposon) Tn7
   2905..3435    -  CDS            aacC1: AACC1_PSEAI - Experimental evidence at protein level: Swiss-Prot protein existence level 1. Responsible for gentamicin resistance and has a limited substrate range. From Pseudomonas aeruginosa.
   3624..3652    -  promoter       Pc promoter: intI1 (promoter lies within the coding sequence); class 1 integron promoter
   3630..3977    -  CDS            YPR2_ECOLX (fragment): Protein predicted: Swiss-Prot protein existence level 4. From Escherichia coli.
   4161..4209    -  polyA_signal   HSV TK poly(A) signal: herpes simplex virus thymidine kinase polyadenylation signal (Cole and Stacy, 1985)
   4315..4694    +  enhancer       CMV enhancer: human cytomegalovirus immediate early enhancer
   4695..4898    +  promoter       CMV promoter: human cytomegalovirus (CMV) immediate early promoter
   4894..4927    +  LTR            5' LTR (truncated) (fragment): truncated 5' long terminal repeat (LTR) from HIV-1
   4945..5054    +  promoter       p10 promoter: baculovirus promoter for expression in insect cells
   5154..14336   +  CDS            HTT: HD_HUMAN - Also known as HD, IT15. Experimental evidence at protein level: Swiss-Prot protein existence level 1. [Huntingtin, myristoylated N-terminal fragment]: Promotes the formation of autophagic vesicles. From Homo sapiens (Human).
  14364..14383   +  CDS            7xHis (fragment): 6xHis affinity tag
  14388..14411   +  CDS            3xFLAG (fragment): three tandem FLAG® epitope tags
  14431..14449   +  misc_feature   MCS (fragment): pBluescript multiple cloning site
  14449..14954   +  misc_feature   WPRE (fragment): woodchuck hepatitis virus posttranscriptional regulatory element
  15050..15133   +  CDS            large T antigen (fragment): large T antigen from SV40 (simian virus 40)
  15156..15290   +  polyA_signal   SV40 poly(A) signal: SV40 polyadenylation signal
  15300..15332   -  CDS            VSV-G tag: epitope tag from vesicular stomatitis virus G protein
  15315..15509   -  CDS            G (fragment): GLYCO_VSNJO - Experimental evidence at protein level: Swiss-Prot protein existence level 1. Attaches the virus to host cellular receptor, inducing clathrin-dependent endocytosis of the virion. In the endosome, the acidic pH induces conformational changes in the glycoprotein trimer, which trigger fusion between virus and endosomal membrane. In neurons, neo-synthesized glycoproteins are sorted to the dendrites, where the virus buds (By similarity). From Vesicular stomatitis New Jersey virus (strain Ogden subtype Concan) (VSNJV). Used to pseudotype many virus-like particles like lentiviral vector
  15550..15641   -  promoter       polyhedrin promoter: polh from Autographa californica; promoter for the baculovirus polyhedrin gene
  15655..15820   -  mobile_element Tn7L: mini-Tn7 element (left end of the Tn7 transposon) Tn7
>Addgene plasmid #111751 | pBacMam2-DiEx-LIC-N entry vector | depositor full sequence | sequence record 209902 | Full Sequence
TTCTCTGTCACAGAATGAAAATTTTTCTGTCATCTCTTCGTTATTAATGTTTGTAATTGACTGAATATCA
ACGCTTATTTGCAGCCTGAATGGCGAATGGG
[124 nt withheld, positions 102-225]
C
[91 nt withheld, positions 227-317]
A
[49 nt withheld, positions 319-367]
CCTTTGACGTTGGAGTCCACGTTCTTT
[37 nt withheld, positions 395-431]
ACCCTATCTCGGTCTATTCTTTTGATTTATAAGGGATTTTGCCGATTTCGGCCTATTGGTTAAAAAATGA
GCTGATTTAACAAAAATTTAACGCGAATTTTAACAAAATATTAACGTTTACAATTTCAGGTGGCACTTTT
CGGGGAAATGTGCGCGGAACCCCTATTTGTTTATTTTTCTAAATACATTCAAATATGTATCCGCTCATGA
GACAATAACCCTGATAAATGCTTCAATAATATTGAAAAAGGAAGAGTATGAGTATTCAACATTTCCGTGT
CGCCCTTATTCCCTTTTTTGCGGCATTTTGCCTTCCTGTTTTTGCTCACCCAGAAACGCTGGTGAAAGTA
AAAGATGCTGAAGATCAGTTGGGTGCACGAGTGGGTTACATCGAACTGGATCTCAACAGCGGTAAGATCC
TTGAGAGTTTTCGCCCCGAAGAACGTTTTCCAATGATGAGCACTTTTAAAGTTCTGCTATGTGGCGCGGT
ATTATCCCGTATTGACGCCGGGCAAGAGCAACTCGGTCGCCGCATACACTATTCTCAGAATGACTTGGTT
GAGTACTCACCAGTCACAGAAAAGCATCTTACGGATGGCATGACAGTAAGAGAATTATGCAGTGCTGCCA
TAACCATGAGTGATAACACTGCGGCCAACTTACTTCTGACAACGATCGGAGGACCGAAGGAGCTAACCGC
TTTTTTGCACAACATGGGGGATCATGTAACTCGCCTTGATCGTTGGGAACCGGAGCTGAATGAAGCCATA
CCAAACGACGAGCGTGACACCACGATGCCTGTAGCAATGGCAACAACGTTGCGCAAACTATTAACTGGCG
AACTACTTACTCTAGCTTCCCGGCAACAATTAATAGACTGGATGGAGGCGGATAAAGTTGCAGGACCACT
TCTGCGCTCGGCCCTTCCGGCTGGCTGGTTTATTGCTGATAAATCTGGAGCCGGTGAGCGTGGGTCTCGC
GGTATCATTGCAGCACTGGGGCCAGATGGTAAGCCCTCCCGTATCGTAGTTATCTACACGACGGGGAGTC
AGGCAACTATGGATGAACGAAATAGACAGATCGCTGAGATAGGTGCCTCACTGATTAAGCATTGGTAACT
GTCAGACCAAGTTTACTCATATATACTTTAGATTGATTTAAAACTTCATTTTTAATTTAAAAGGATCTAG
GTGAAGATCCTTTTTGATAATCTCATGACCAAAATCCCTTAACGTGAGTTTTCGTTCCACTGAGCGTCAG
ACCCCGTAGAAAAGATCAAAGGATCTTCTTGAGATCCTTTTTTTCTGCGCGTAATCTGCTGCTTGCAAAC
AAAAAAACCACCGCTACCAGCGGTGGTTTGTTTGCCGGATCAAGAGCTACCAACTCTTTTTCCGAAGGTA
ACTGGCTTCAGCAGAGCGCAGATACCAAATACTGTCCTTCTAGTGTAGCCGTAGTTAGGCCACCACTTCA
AGAACTCTGTAGCACCGCCTACATACCTCGCTCTGCTAATCCTGTTACCAGTGGCTGCTGCCAGTGGCGA
TAAGTCGTGTCTTACCGGGTTGGACTCAAGACGATAGTTACCGGATAAGGCGCAGCGGTCGGGCTGAACG
GGGGGTTCGTGCACACAGCCCAGCTTGGAGCGAACGACCTACACCGAACTGAGATACCTACAGCGTGAGC
ATTGAGAAAGCGCCACGCTTCCCGAAGGGAGAAAGGCGGACAGGTATCCGGTAAGCGGCAGGGTCGGAAC
AGGAGAGCGCACGAGGGAGCTTCCAGGGGGAAACGCCTGGTATCTTTATAGTCCTGTCGGGTTTCGCCAC
CTCTGACTTGAGCGTCGATTTTTGTGATGCTCGTCAGGGGGGCGGAGCCTATGGAAAAACGCCAGCAACG
CGGCCTTTTTACGGTTCCTGGCCTTTTGCTGGCCTTTTGCTCACATGTTCTTTCCTGCGTTATCCCCTGA
TTCTGTGGATAACCGTATTACCGCCTTTGAGTGAGCTGATACCGCTCGCCGCAGCCGAACGACCGAGCGC
AGCGAGTCAGTGAGCGAGGAAGCGGAAGAGCGCCTGATGCGGTATTTTCTCCTTACGCATCTGTGCGGTA
TTTCACACCGCAGACCAGCCGCGTAACCTGGCAAAATCGGTTACGGTTGAGTAATAAATGGATGCCCTGC
GTAAGCGGGTGTGGGCGGACAATAAAGTCTTAAACTGAACAAAATAGATCTAAACTATGACAATAAAGTC
TTAAACTAGACAGAATAGTTGTAAACTGAAATCAGTCCAGTTATGCTGTGAAAAAGCATACTGGACTTTT
GTTATGGCTAAAGCAAACTCTTCATTTTCTGAAGTGCAAATTGCCCGTCGTATTAAAGAGGGGCGTGGCC
AAGGGCATGGTAAAGACTATATTCGCGGCGTTGTGACAATTTACCGAACAACTCCGCGGCCGGGAAGCCG
ATCTCGGCTTGAACGAATTGTTAGGTGGCGGTACTTGGGTCGATATCAAAGTGCATCACTTCTTCCCGTA
TGCCCAACTTTGTATAGAGAGCCACTGCGGGATCGTCACCGTAATCTGCTTGCACGTAGATCACATAAGC
ACCAAGCGCGTTGGCCTCATGCTTGAGCAGATTGATGAGCGCGGTGGCAATGCCCTGCCTCCGGTGCTCG
CCGGAGACTGCGAGATCATAGATATAGATCTCACTACGCGGCTGCTCAAACCTGGGCAGAACGTAAGCCG
CGAGAGCGCCAACAACCGCTTCTTGGTCGAAGGCAGCAAGCGCGATGAATGTCTTACTACGGAGCAAGTT
CCCGAGGTAATCGGAGTCCGGCTGATGTTGGGAGTAGGTGGCTACGTCTCCGAACTCACGACCGAAAAGA
TCAAGAGCAGCCCGCATGGATTTGACTTGGTCAGGGCCGAGCCTACATGTGCGAATGATGCCCATACTTG
AGCCACCTAACTTTGTTTTAGGGCGACTGCCCTGCTGCGTAACATCGTTGCTGCTGCGTAACATCGTTGC
TGCTCCATAACATCAAACATCGACCCACGGCGTAACGCGCTTGCTGCTTGGATGCCCGAGGCATAGACTG
TACAAAAAAACAGTCATAACAAGCCATGAAAACCGCCACTGCGCCGTTACCACCGCTGCGTTCGGTCAAG
GTTCTGGACCAGTTGCGTGAGCGCATACGCTACTTGCATTACAGTTTACGAACCGAACAGGCTTATGTCA
ACTGGGTTCGTGCCTTCATCCGTTTCCACGGTGTGCGTCACCCGGCAACCTTGGGCAGCAGCGAAGTCGA
GGCATTTCTGTCCTGGCTGGCGAACGAGCGCAAGGTTTCGGTCTCCACGCATCGTCAGGCATTGGCGGCC
TTGCTGTTCTTCTACGGCAAGGTGCTGTGCACGGATCTGCCCTGGCTTCAGGAGATCGGTAGACCTCGGC
CGTCGCGGCGCTTGCCGGTGGTGCTGACCCCGGATGAAGTGGTTCGCATCCTCGGTTTTCTGGAAGGCGA
GCATCGTTTGTTCGCCCAGGACTCTAGCTATAGTTCTAGTGGTTGGCCTACGTACCCGTAGTGGCTATGG
CAGGGCTTGCCGCCCCGACGTTGGCTGCGAGCCCTGGGCCTTCACCCGAACTTGGGGGTTGGGGTGGGGA
AAAGGAAGAAACGCGGGCGTATTGGTCCCAATGGGGTCTCGGTGGGGTATCGACAGAGTGCCAGCCCTGG
GACCGAACCCCGCGTTTATGAACAAACGACCCAACACCCGTGCGTTTTATTCTGTCTTTTTATTGCCGTC
ATAGCGCGGGTTCCTTCCGGTATTGTCTCCTTCCGTGTTTCAGTTAGCCTCCCCCATCTCCCGGTACCGC
ATGCTGGATCTGTACGGGCCAGATATACGCGTTGACATTGATTATTGACTAGTTATTAATAGTAATCAAT
TACGGGGTCATTAGTTCATAGCCCATATATGGAGTTCCGCGTTACATAACTTACGGTAAATGGCCCGCCT
GGCTGACCGCCCAACGACCCCCGCCCATTGACGTCAATAATGACGTATGTTCCCATAGTAACGCCAATAG
GGACTTTCCATTGACGTCAATGGGTGGACTATTTACGGTAAACTGCCCACTTGGCAGTACATCAAGTGTA
TCATATGCCAAGTACGCCCCCTATTGACGTCAATGACGGTAAATGGCCCGCCTGGCATTATGCCCAGTAC
ATGACCTTATGGGACTTTCCTACTTGGCAGTACATCTACGTATTAGTCATCGCTATTACCATGGTGATGC
GGTTTTGGCAGTACATCAATGGGCGTGGATAGCGGTTTGACTCACGGGGATTTCCAAGTCTCCACCCCAT
TGACGTCAATGGGAGTTTGTTTTGGCACCAAAATCAACGGGACTTTCCAAAATGTCGTAACAACTCCGCC
CCATTGACGCAAATGGGCGGTAGGCGTGTACGGTGGGAGGTCTATATAAGCAGAGCTCTCTGGCTAACTA
GAGAACCCACTGCTTACTGGCTTATCGAATACGGACCTTTAATTCAACCCAACACAATATATTATAGTTA
AATAAGAATTATTATCAAATCATTTGTATATTAATTAAAATACTATACTGTAAATTACATTTTATTTACA
ATCACTCGACGGATCCTTAAGAAGGAGATATACTATGGACTACAAAGACGATGACGACAAGATGGCGACC
CTGGAAAAGCGCTGACCTTAGTCGCTAACCTGCAGGAGCCGCTGCACCGACCAAAGAAAGAACTTTCAGC
TACCAAGAAAGACCGTGTGAATCATTGTCTGACAATATGTGAAAACATAGTGGCACAGTCTGTCAGAAAT
TCTCCAGAATTTCAGAAACTTCTGGGCATCGCTATGGAACTTTTTCTGCTGTGCAGTGATGACGCAGAGT
CAGATGTCAGGATGGTGGCTGACGAATGCCTCAACAAAGTTATCAAAGCTTTGATGGATTCTAATCTTCC
AAGGTTACAGCTCGAGCTCTATAAGGAAATTAAAAAGAATGGTGCCCCTCGGAGTTTGCGTGCTGCCCTG
TGGAGGTTTGCTGAGCTGGCTCACCTGGTTCGGCCTCAGAAATGCAGGCCTTACCTGGTGAACCTTCTGC
CGTGCCTGACTCGAACAAGCAAGAGACCCGAAGAATCAGTCCAGGAGACCTTGGCTGCAGCTGTTCCCAA
AATTATGGCTTCTTTTGGCAATTTTGCAAATGACAATGAAATTAAGGTTTTGTTAAAGGCCTTCATAGCG
AACCTGAAGTCAAGCTCCCCCACCATTCGGCGGACAGCGGCTGGATCAGCAGTGAGCATCTGCCAGCACT
CAAGAAGGACACAATATTTCTATAGTTGGCTACTAAATGTGCTCTTAGGCTTACTCGTTCCTGTCGAGGA
TGAACACTCCACTCTGCTGATTCTTGGCGTGCTGCTCACCCTGAGGTATTTGGTGCCCTTGCTGCAGCAG
CAGGTCAAGGACACAAGCCTGAAAGGCAGCTTCGGAGTGACAAGGAAAGAAATGGAAGTCTCTCCTTCTG
CAGAGCAGCTTGTCCAGGTTTATGAACTGACGTTACATCATACACAGCACCAAGACCACAATGTTGTGAC
CGGAGCCCTGGAGCTGTTGCAGCAGCTCTTCAGAACGCCTCCACCCGAGCTTCTGCAAACCCTGACCGCA
GTCGGGGGCATTGGGCAGCTCACCGCTGCTAAGGAGGAGTCTGGTGGCCGAAGCCGTAGTGGGAGTATTG
TGGAACTTATAGCTGGAGGGGGTTCCTCATGCAGCCCTGTCCTTTCAAGAAAACAAAAAGGCAAAGTGCT
CTTAGGAGAAGAAGAAGCCTTGGAGGATGACTCTGAATCGAGATCGGATGTCAGCAGCTCTGCCTTAACA
GCCTCAGTGAAGGATGAGATCAGTGGAGAGCTGGCTGCTTCTTCAGGGGTTTCCACTCCAGGGTCAGCAG
GTCATGACATCATCACAGAACAGCCACGGTCACAGCACACACTGCAGGCGGACTCAGTGGATCTGGCCAG
CTGTGACTTGACAAGCTCTGCCACTGATGGGGATGAGGAGGATATCTTGAGCCACAGCTCCAGCCAGGTC
AGCGCCGTCCCATCTGACCCTGCCATGGACCTGAATGATGGGACCCAGGCCTCGTCGCCCATCAGCGACA
GCTCCCAGACCACCACCGAAGGGCCTGATTCAGCTGTTACCCCTTCAGACAGTTCTGAAATTGTGTTAGA
CGGTACCGACAACCAGTATTTGGGCCTGCAGATTGGACAGCCCCAGGATGAAGATGAGGAAGCCACAGGT
ATTCTTCCTGATGAAGCCTCGGAGGCCTTCAGGAACTCTTCCATGGCCCTTCAACAGGCACATTTATTGA
AAAACATGAGTCACTGCAGGCAGCCTTCTGACAGCAGTGTTGATAAATTTGTGTTGAGAGATGAAGCTAC
TGAACCGGGTGATCAAGAAAACAAGCCTTGCCGCATCAAAGGTGACATTGGACAGTCCACTGATGATGAC
TCTGCACCTCTTGTCCATTGTGTCCGCCTTTTATCTGCTTCGTTTTTGCTAACAGGGGGAAAAAATGTGC
TGGTTCCGGACAGGGATGTGAGGGTCAGCGTGAAGGCCCTGGCCCTCAGCTGTGTGGGAGCAGCTGTGGC
CCTCCACCCGGAATCTTTCTTCAGCAAACTCTATAAAGTTCCTCTTGACACCACGGAATACCCTGAGGAA
CAGTATGTCTCAGACATCTTGAACTACATCGATCATGGAGACCCACAGGTTCGAGGAGCCACTGCCATTC
TCTGTGGGACCCTCATCTGCTCCATCCTCAGCAGGTCCCGCTTCCACGTGGGAGATTGGATGGGCACCAT
TAGAACCCTCACAGGAAATACATTTTCTTTGGCGGATTGCATTCCTTTGCTGCGGAAAACACTGAAGGAT
GAGTCTTCTGTTACTTGCAAGTTAGCTTGTACAGCTGTGAGGAACTGTGTCATGAGTCTCTGCAGCAGCA
GCTACAGTGAGTTAGGACTGCAGCTGATCATCGATGTGCTGACTCTGAGGAACAGTTCCTATTGGCTGGT
GAGGACAGAGCTTCTGGAAACCCTTGCAGAGATTGACTTCAGGCTGGTGAGCTTTTTGGAGGCAAAAGCA
GAAAACTTACACAGAGGGGCTCATCATTATACAGGGCTTTTAAAACTGCAAGAACGAGTGCTCAATAATG
TTGTCATCCATTTGCTTGGAGATGAAGACCCCAGGGTGCGACATGTTGCCGCAGCATCACTAATTAGGCT
TGTCCCAAAGCTGTTTTATAAATGTGACCAAGGACAAGCTGATCCAGTAGTGGCCGTGGCAAGAGATCAA
AGCAGTGTTTACCTGAAACTTCTCATGCATGAGACGCAGCCTCCATCTCATTTCTCCGTCAGCACAATAA
CCAGAATATATAGAGGCTATAACCTACTACCAAGCATAACAGACGTCACTATGGAAAATAACCTTTCAAG
AGTTATTGCAGCAGTTTCTCATGAACTAATCACATCAACCACCAGAGCACTCACATTTGGATGCTGTGAA
GCTTTGTGTCTTCTTTCCACTGCCTTCCCAGTTTGCATTTGGAGTTTAGGTTGGCACTGTGGAGTGCCTC
CACTGAGTGCCTCAGATGAGTCTAGGAAGAGCTGTACCGTTGGGATGGCCACAATGATTCTGACCCTGCT
CTCGTCAGCTTGGTTCCCATTGGATCTCTCAGCCCATCAAGATGCTTTGATTTTGGCCGGAAACTTGCTT
GCAGCCAGTGCTCCCAAATCTCTGAGAAGTTCATGGGCCTCTGAAGAAGAAGCCAACCCAGCAGCCACCA
AGCAAGAGGAGGTCTGGCCAGCCCTGGGGGACCGGGCCCTGGTGCCCATGGTGGAGCAGCTCTTCTCTCA
CCTGCTGAAGGTGATTAACATTTGTGCCCACGTCCTGGATGACGTGGCTCCTGGACCCGCAATAAAGGCA
GCCTTGCCTTCTCTAACAAACCCCCCTTCTCTAAGTCCCATCCGACGAAAGGGGAAGGAGAAAGAACCAG
GAGAACAAGCATCTGTACCGTTGAGTCCCAAGAAAGGCAGTGAGGCCAGTGCAGCTTCTAGACAATCTGA
TACCTCAGGTCCTGTTACAACAAGTAAATCCTCATCACTGGGGAGTTTCTATCATCTTCCTTCATACCTC
AAACTGCATGATGTCCTGAAAGCTACACACGCTAACTACAAGGTCACGCTGGATCTTCAGAACAGCACGG
AAAAGTTTGGAGGGTTTCTTCGCTCAGCCTTGGATGTTCTTTCTCAGATACTAGAGCTGGCCACACTGCA
GGACATTGGGAAGTGTGTTGAAGAGATCCTAGGATACCTGAAATCCTGCTTTAGTCGAGAACCAATGATG
GCAACTGTTTGTGTTCAACAATTGTTGAAGACTCTCTTTGGCACAAACTTGGCCTCCCAGTTTGATGGCT
TATCTTCCAACCCCAGCAAGTCACAAGGCCGAGCACAGCGCCTTGGCTCCTCCAGTGTGAGGCCAGGCTT
GTACCACTACTGCTTCATGGCCCCGTACACCCACTTCACCCAGGCCCTCGCTGACGCCAGCCTGAGGAAC
ATGGTGCAGGCGGAGCAGGAGAACGACACCTCGGGATGGTTTGATGTCCTCCAGAAAGTGTCTACCCAGT
TGAAGACAAACCTCACGAGTGTCACAAAGAACCGTGCAGATAAGAATGCTATTCATAATCACATTCGTTT
GTTTGAACCTCTTGTTATAAAAGCTTTAAAACAGTACACGACTACAACATGTGTGCAGTTACAGAAGCAG
GTTTTAGATTTGCTGGCGCAGCTGGTTCAGTTACGGGTTAATTACTGTCTTCTGGATTCAGATCAGGTGT
TTATTGGCTTTGTATTGAAACAGTTTGAATACATTGAAGTGGGCCAGTTCAGGGAATCAGAGGCAATCAT
TCCAAACATCTTTTTCTTCTTGGTATTACTATCTTATGAACGCTATCATTCAAAACAGATCATTGGAATT
CCTAAAATCATTCAGCTCTGTGATGGCATCATGGCCAGTGGAAGGAAGGCTGTGACACATGCCATACCGG
CTCTGCAGCCCATAGTCCACGACCTCTTTGTATTAAGAGGAACAAATAAAGCTGATGCAGGAAAAGAGCT
TGAAACCCAAAAAGAGGTGGTGGTGTCAATGTTACTGAGACTCATCCAGTACCATCAGGTGTTGGAGATG
TTCATTCTTGTCCTGCAGCAGTGCCACAAGGAGAATGAAGACAAGTGGAAGCGACTGTCTCGACAGATAG
CTGACATCATCCTCCCAATGTTAGCCAAACAGCAGATGCACATTGACTCTCATGAAGCCCTTGGAGTGTT
AAATACATTATTTGAGATTTTGGCCCCTTCCTCCCTCCGTCCGGTAGACATGCTTTTACGGAGTATGTTC
GTCACTCCAAACACAATGGCGTCCGTGAGCACTGTTCAACTGTGGATATCGGGAATTCTGGCCATTTTGA
GGGTTCTGATTTCCCAGTCAACTGAAGATATTGTTCTTTCTCGTATTCAGGAGCTCTCCTTCTCTCCGTA
TTTAATCTCCTGTACAGTAATTAATAGGTTAAGAGATGGGGACAGTACTTCAACGCTAGAAGAACACAGT
GAAGGGAAACAAATAAAGAATTTGCCAGAAGAAACATTTTCAAGGTTTCTATTACAACTGGTTGGTATTC
TTTTAGAAGACATTGTTACAAAACAGCTGAAGGTGGAAATGAGTGAGCAGCAACATACTTTCTATTGCCA
GGAACTAGGCACACTGCTAATGTGTCTGATCCACATCTTCAAGTCTGGAATGTTCCGGAGAATCACAGCA
GCTGCCACTAGGCTGTTCCGCAGTGATGGCTGTGGCGGCAGTTTCTACACCCTGGACAGCTTGAACTTGC
GGGCTCGTTCCATGATCACCACCCACCCGGCCCTGGTGCTGCTCTGGTGTCAGATACTGCTGCTTGTCAA
CCACACCGACTACCGCTGGTGGGCAGAAGTGCAGCAGACCCCGAAAAGACACAGTCTGTCCAGCACAAAG
TTACTTAGTCCCCAGATGTCTGGAGAAGAGGAGGATTCTGACTTGGCAGCCAAACTTGGAATGTGCAATA
GAGAAATAGTACGAAGAGGGGCTCTCATTCTCTTCTGTGATTATGTCTGTCAGAACCTCCATGACTCCGA
GCACTTAACGTGGCTCATTGTAAATCACATTCAAGATCTGATCAGCCTTTCCCACGAGCCTCCAGTACAG
GACTTCATCAGTGCCGTTCATCGGAACTCTGCTGCCAGCGGCCTGTTCATCCAGGCAATTCAGTCTCGTT
GTGAAAACCTTTCAACTCCAACCATGCTGAAGAAAACTCTTCAGTGCTTGGAGGGGATCCATCTCAGCCA
GTCGGGAGCTGTGCTCACGCTGTATGTGGACAGGCTTCTGTGCACCCCTTTCCGTGTGCTGGCTCGCATG
GTCGACATCCTTGCTTGTCGCCGGGTAGAAATGCTTCTGGCTGCAAATTTACAGAGCAGCATGGCCCAGT
TGCCAATGGAAGAACTCAACAGAATCCAGGAATACCTTCAGAGCAGCGGGCTCGCTCAGAGACACCAAAG
GCTCTATTCCCTGCTGGACAGGTTTCGTCTCTCCACCATGCAAGACTCACTTAGTCCCTCTCCTCCAGTC
TCTTCCCACCCGCTGGACGGGGATGGGCACGTGTCACTGGAAACAGTGAGTCCGGACAAAGACTGGTACG
TTCATCTTGTCAAATCCCAGTGTTGGACCAGGTCAGATTCTGCACTGCTGGAAGGTGCAGAGCTGGTGAA
TCGGATTCCTGCTGAAGATATGAATGCCTTCATGATGAACTCGGAGTTCAACCTAAGCCTGCTAGCTCCA
TGCTTAAGCCTAGGGATGAGTGAAATTTCTGGTGGCCAGAAGAGTGCCCTTTTTGAAGCAGCCCGTGAGG
TGACTCTGGCCCGTGTGAGCGGCACCGTGCAGCAGCTCCCTGCTGTCCATCATGTCTTCCAGCCCGAGCT
GCCTGCAGAACCGGCGGCCTACTGGAGCAAGTTGAATGATCTGTTTGGGGATGCTGCACTGTATCAGTCC
CTGCCCACTCTGGCCCGGGCCCTGGCACAGTACCTGGTGGTGGTCTCCAAACTGCCCAGTCATTTGCACC
TTCCTCCTGAGAAAGAGAAGGACATTGTGAAATTCGTGGTGGCAACCCTTGAGGCCCTGTCCTGGCATTT
GATCCATGAGCAGATCCCGCTGAGTCTGGATCTCCAGGCAGGGCTGGACTGCTGCTGCCTGGCCCTGCAG
CTGCCTGGCCTCTGGAGCGTGGTCTCCTCCACAGAGTTTGTGACCCACGCCTGCTCCCTCATCCACTGTG
TGCACTTCATCCTGGAGGCCGTTGCAGTGCAGCCTGGAGAGCAGCTTCTTAGTCCAGAAAGAAGGACAAA
TACCCCAAAAGCCATCAGCGAGGAGGAGGAGGAAGTAGATCCAAACACACAGAATCCTAAGTATATCACT
GCAGCCTGTGAGATGGTGGCAGAAATGGTGGAGTCTCTGCAGTCGGTGTTGGCCTTGGGTCATAAAAGGA
ATAGCGGCGTGCCGGCGTTTCTCACGCCATTGCTCAGGAACATCATCATCAGCCTGGCCCGCCTGCCCCT
TGTCAACAGCTACACACGTGTGCCCCCACTGGTGTGGAAGCTTGGATGGTCACCCAAACCGGGAGGGGAT
TTTGGCACAGCATTCCCTGAGATCCCCGTGGAGTTCCTCCAGGAAAAGGAAGTCTTTAAGGAGTTCATCT
ACCGCATCAACACACTAGGCTGGACCAGTCGTACTCAGTTTGAAGAAACTTGGGCCACCCTCCTTGGTGT
CCTGGTGACGCAGCCCCTCGTGATGGAGCAGGAGGAGAGCCCACCAGAAGAAGACACAGAGAGGACCCAG
ATCAACGTCCTGGCCGTGCAGGCCATCACCTCACTGGTGCTCAGTGCAATGACTGTGCCTGTGGCCGGCA
ACCCAGCTGTAAGCTGCTTGGAGCAGCAGCCCCGGAACAAGCCTCTGAAAGCTCTCGACACCAGGTTTGG
GAGGAAGCTGAGCATTATCAGAGGGATTGTGGAGCAAGAGATTCAAGCAATGGTTTCAAAGAGAGAGAAT
ATTGCCACCCATCATTTATATCAGGCATGGGATCCTGTCCCTTCTCTGTCTCCGGCTACTACAGGTGCCC
TCATCAGCCACGAGAAGCTGCTGCTGCAGATCAACCCCGAGCGGGAGCTGGGGAGCATGAGCTACAAACT
CGGCCAGGTGTCCATACACTCCGTGTGGCTAGGGAACAGCATCACACCCCTGAGGGAGGAGGAATGGGAC
GAGGAAGAGGAGGAGGAGGCCGACGCCCCTGCACCTTCGTCACCACCCACGTCTCCAGTCAACTCCAGGA
AACACCGGGCTGGAGTTGACATCCACTCCTGTTCGCAGTTTTTGCTTGAGTTGTACAGCCGCTGGATCCT
GCCGTCCAGCTCAGCCAGGAGGACCCCGGCCATCCTGATCAGTGAGGTGGTCAGATCCCTTCTAGTGGTC
TCAGACTTGTTCACCGAGCGCAACCAGTTTGAGCTGATGTATGTGACGCTGACAGAACTGCGAAGGGTGC
ACCCTTCAGAAGACGAGATCCTCGCTCAGTACCTGGTGCCTGCCACCTGCAAGGCAGCTGCCGTCCTTGG
GATGGACAAGGCCGTGGCGGAGCCTGTCAGCCGCCTGCTGGAGAGCACGCTCAGGAGCAGCCACCTGCCC
AGCAGGGTTGGAGCCCTGCACGGCATCCTCTATGTGCTGGAGTGCGACCTGCTGGACGACACTGCCAAGC
AGCTCATCCCGGTCATCAGCGACTATCTCCTCTCCAACCTGAAAGGGATCGCCCACTGCGTGAACATTCA
CAGCCAGCAGCACGTACTGGTCATGTGTGCCACTGCGTTTTACCTCATTGAGAACTATCCTCTGGACGTA
GGGCCGGAATTTTCAGCATCAATAATACAGATGTGTGGGGTGATGCTGTCTGGAAGTGAGGAGTCCACCC
CCTCCATCATTTACCACTGTGCCCTCAGAGGCCTGGAGCGCCTCCTGCTCTCTGAGCAGCTCTCCCGCCT
GGATGCAGAATCGCTGGTCAAGCTGAGTGTGGACAGAGTGAACGTGCACAGCCCGCACCGGGCCATGGCG
GCTCTGGGCCTGATGCTCACCTGCATGTACACAGGAAAGGAGAAAGTCAGTCCGGGTAGAACTTCAGACC
CTAATCCTGCAGCCCCCGACAGCGAGTCAGTGATTGTTGCTATGGAGCGGGTATCTGTTCTTTTTGATAG
GATCAGGAAAGGCTTTCCTTGTGAAGCCAGAGTGGTGGCCAGGATCCTGCCCCAGTTTCTAGACGACTTC
TTCCCACCCCAGGACATCATGAACAAAGTCATCGGAGAGTTTCTGTCCAACCAGCAGCCATACCCCCAGT
TCATGGCCACCGTGGTGTATAAGGTGTTTCAGACTCTGCACAGCACCGGGCAGTCGTCCATGGTCCGGGA
CTGGGTCATGCTGTCCCTCTCCAACTTCACGCAGAGGGCCCCGGTCGCCATGGCCACGTGGAGCCTCTCC
TGCTTCTTTGTCAGCGCGTCCACCAGCCCGTGGGTCGCGGCGATCCTCCCACATGTCATCAGCAGGATGG
GCAAGCTGGAGCAGGTGGACGTGAACCTTTTCTGCCTGGTCGCCACAGACTTCTACAGACACCAGATAGA
GGAGGAGCTCGACCGCAGGGCCTTCCAGTCTGTGCTTGAGGTGGTTGCAGCCCCAGGAAGCCCATATCAC
CGGCTGCTGACTTGTTTACGAAATGTCCACAAGGTCACCACCTGCTAAAACCTCTACTTCCAATCGCACC
ATCATCACCATCACCATCACCACCATGATTACAAGGATGACGACGATAAGTGAGGCGGCCGCCAAGCTTG
ATATCAAGCTTATCGATAATCAACCTCTGGATTACAAAATTTGTGAAAGATTGACTGGTATTCTTAACTA
TGTTGCTCCTTTTACGCTATGTGGATACGCTGCTTTAATGCCTTTGTATCATGCTATTGCTTCCCGTATG
GCTTTCATTTTCTCCTCCTTGTATAAATCCTGGTTGCTGTCTCTTTATGAGGAGTTGTGGCCCGTTGTCA
GGCAACGTGGCGTGGTGTGCACTGTGTTTGCTGACGCAACCCCCACTGGTTGGGGCATTGCCACCACCTG
TCAGCTCCTTTCCGGGACTTTCGCTTTCCCCCTCCCTATTGCCACGGCGGAACTCATCGCCGCCTGCCTT
GCCCGCTGCTGGACAGGGGCTCGGCTGTTGGGCACTGACAATTCCGTGGTGTTGTCGGGGAAATCATCGT
CCTTTCCTTGGCTGCTCGCCTGTGTTGCCACCTGGATTCTGCGCGGGACGTCCTTCTGCTACGTCCCTTC
GGCCCTCAATCCAGCGGACCTTCCTTCCCGCGGGCGCCCCCCTCCTCACGGCGAGCGAAGCTTGTCGAGA
AGTACTAGAGGATCTCTAGAGCCTGCAGTCTCGACAAGCTTGTCGAGAAGTACTAGAGGATCATAATCAG
CCATACCACATTTGTAGAGGTTTTACTTGCTTTAAAAAACCTCCCACACCTCCCCCTGAACCTGAAACAT
AAAATGAATGCAATTGTTGTTGTTAACTTGTTTATTGCAGCTTATAATGGTTACAAATAAAGCAATAGCA
TCACAAATTTCACAAATAAAGCATTTTTTTCACTGCATTCTAGTTGTGGTTTGTCCAAACTCATCAATGT
ATCTTATCATGTCTGGATCTGATCATCACTTTCCAAGTCGGTTCATCTCTATGTCTGTATAAATCTGTCT
TTTCTTGGTGTGCTTTAATTTAATGCAAAGATGGATACCAACTCGGAGAACCAAGAATAGTCCAATGATT
AACCCTATGATAAAGAAAAAAGAGGCAATAGAGCTTTTCCAACTACTGAACCAACCTTCTACAAGCTCGA
TTGGATTTTTGGATAGCCCAGTATCACCCATCGCGCCCGATGGTGGGACGGTATGAATAATCCGGAATAT
TTATAGGTTTTTTTATTACAAAACTGTTACGAAAACAGTAAAATACTTATTTATTTGCGAGATGGTTATC
ATTTTAATTATCTCCATGATCCTAGGAGATCCGAACCAGATAAGTGAAATCTAGTTCCAAACTATTTTGT
CATTTTTAATTTTCGTATTAGCTTACGACGCTACACCCAGTTCCCATCTATTTTGTCACTCTTCCCTAAA
TAATCCTTAAAAACTCCATTTCCACCCCTCCCAGTTCCCAACTATTTTGTCCGCCCACAGCGGGGCATTT
TTCTTCCTGTTATGTTTTTAATCAAACATCCTGCCAACTCCATGTGACAAACCGTCATCTTCGGCTACTT
T
