Features (pLannotate 1.2.2; 22 found; start..end, strand, type, name):
     30..409     +  enhancer       CMV enhancer: human cytomegalovirus immediate early enhancer
    410..613     +  promoter       CMV promoter: human cytomegalovirus (CMV) immediate early promoter
    609..642     +  LTR            5' LTR (truncated) (fragment): truncated 5' long terminal repeat (LTR) from HIV-1
    660..769     +  promoter       p10 promoter: baculovirus promoter for expression in insect cells
    869..10051   +  CDS            HTT: HD_HUMAN - Also known as HD, IT15. Experimental evidence at protein level: Swiss-Prot protein existence level 1. [Huntingtin, myristoylated N-terminal fragment]: Promotes the formation of autophagic vesicles. From Homo sapiens (Human).
  10079..10098   +  CDS            7xHis (fragment): 6xHis affinity tag
  10103..10126   +  CDS            3xFLAG (fragment): three tandem FLAG® epitope tags
  10145..10163   +  misc_feature   MCS (fragment): pBluescript multiple cloning site
  10163..10668   +  misc_feature   WPRE (fragment): woodchuck hepatitis virus posttranscriptional regulatory element
  10764..10847   +  CDS            large T antigen (fragment): large T antigen from SV40 (simian virus 40)
  10870..11004   +  polyA_signal   SV40 poly(A) signal: SV40 polyadenylation signal
  11033..11198   -  mobile_element Tn7L: mini-Tn7 element (left end of the Tn7 transposon) Tn7
  11382..11836   +  rep_origin     f1 ori (sequence partly withheld): f1 bacteriophage origin of replication; arrow indicates direction of (+) strand synthesis
  11862..11966   +  promoter       AmpR promoter: bla
  11967..12827   +  CDS            AmpR: β-lactamase; bla; confers resistance to ampicillin, carbenicillin, and related antibiotics
  12998..13586   +  rep_origin     ori: high-copy-number ColE1/pMB1/pBR322/pUC origin of replication
  13772..13823   -  misc_feature   bom (fragment): basis of mobility region from pBR322
  13891..14115   -  mobile_element Tn7R: mini-Tn7 element (right end of the Tn7 transposon) Tn7
  14182..14715   -  CDS            GmR: gentamycin acetyltransferase; aacC1; confers resistance to gentamycin
  14904..14932   -  promoter       Pc promoter: intI1 (promoter lies within the coding sequence); class 1 integron promoter
  14910..15269   -  CDS            YPR2_ECOLX (fragment): Protein predicted: Swiss-Prot protein existence level 4. From Escherichia coli.
  15440..15488   -  polyA_signal   HSV TK poly(A) signal: herpes simplex virus thymidine kinase polyadenylation signal (Cole and Stacy, 1985)
>Addgene plasmid #111751 | pBacMam2-DiEx-LIC-N entry vector | addgene full sequence | sequence record 247722 | Addgene NGS Result
CGGATCTGTACGGGCCAGATATACGCGTTGACATTGATTATTGACTAGTTATTAATAGTAATCAATTACG
GGGTCATTAGTTCATAGCCCATATATGGAGTTCCGCGTTACATAACTTACGGTAAATGGCCCGCCTGGCT
GACCGCCCAACGACCCCCGCCCATTGACGTCAATAATGACGTATGTTCCCATAGTAACGCCAATAGGGAC
TTTCCATTGACGTCAATGGGTGGAGTATTTACGGTAAACTGCCCACTTGGCAGTACATCAAGTGTATCAT
ATGCCAAGTACGCCCCCTATTGACGTCAATGACGGTAAATGGCCCGCCTGGCATTATGCCCAGTACATGA
CCTTATGGGACTTTCCTACTTGGCAGTACATCTACGTATTAGTCATCGCTATTACCATGGTGATGCGGTT
TTGGCAGTACATCAATGGGCGTGGATAGCGGTTTGACTCACGGGGATTTCCAAGTCTCCACCCCATTGAC
GTCAATGGGAGTTTGTTTTGGCACCAAAATCAACGGGACTTTCCAAAATGTCGTAACAACTCCGCCCCAT
TGACGCAAATGGGCGGTAGGCGTGTACGGTGGGAGGTCTATATAAGCAGAGCTCTCTGGCTAACTAGAGA
ACCCACTGCTTACTGGCTTATCGAATACGGACCTTTAATTCAACCCAACACAATATATTATAGTTAAATA
AGAATTATTATCAAATCATTTGTATATTAATTAAAATACTATACTGTAAATTACATTTTATTTACAATCA
CTCGACGGATCCTTAAGAAGGAGATATACTATGGACTACAAAGACGATGACGACAAGATGGCGACCCTGG
AAAAGCGCTGACCTTAGTCGCTAACCTGCAGGAGCCGCTGCACCGACCAAAGAAAGAACTTTCAGCTACC
AAGAAAGACCGTGTGAATCATTGTCTGACAATATGTGAAAACATAGTGGCACAGTCTGTCAGAAATTCTC
CAGAATTTCAGAAACTTCTGGGCATCGCTATGGAACTTTTTCTGCTGTGCAGTGATGACGCAGAGTCAGA
TGTCAGGATGGTGGCTGACGAATGCCTCAACAAAGTTATCAAAGCTTTGATGGATTCTAATCTTCCAAGG
TTACAGCTCGAGCTCTATAAGGAAATTAAAAAGAATGGTGCCCCTCGGAGTTTGCGTGCTGCCCTGTGGA
GGTTTGCTGAGCTGGCTCACCTGGTTCGGCCTCAGAAATGCAGGCCTTACCTGGTGAACCTTCTGCCGTG
CCTGACTCGAACAAGCAAGAGACCCGAAGAATCAGTCCAGGAGACCTTGGCTGCAGCTGTTCCCAAAATT
ATGGCTTCTTTTGGCAATTTTGCAAATGACAATGAAATTAAGGTTTTGTTAAAGGCCTTCATAGCGAACC
TGAAGTCAAGCTCCCCCACCATTCGGCGGACAGCGGCTGGATCAGCAGTGAGCATCTGCCAGCACTCAAG
AAGGACACAATATTTCTATAGTTGGCTACTAAATGTGCTCTTAGGCTTACTCGTTCCTGTCGAGGATGAA
CACTCCACTCTGCTGATTCTTGGCGTGCTGCTCACCCTGAGGTATTTGGTGCCCTTGCTGCAGCAGCAGG
TCAAGGACACAAGCCTGAAAGGCAGCTTCGGAGTGACAAGGAAAGAAATGGAAGTCTCTCCTTCTGCAGA
GCAGCTTGTCCAGGTTTATGAACTGACGTTACATCATACACAGCACCAAGACCACAATGTTGTGACCGGA
GCCCTGGAGCTGTTGCAGCAGCTCTTCAGAACGCCTCCACCCGAGCTTCTGCAAACCCTGACCGCAGTCG
GGGGCATTGGGCAGCTCACCGCTGCTAAGGAGGAGTCTGGTGGCCGAAGCCGTAGTGGGAGTATTGTGGA
ACTTATAGCTGGAGGGGGTTCCTCATGCAGCCCTGTCCTTTCAAGAAAACAAAAAGGCAAAGTGCTCTTA
GGAGAAGAAGAAGCCTTGGAGGATGACTCTGAATCGAGATCGGATGTCAGCAGCTCTGCCTTAACAGCCT
CAGTGAAGGATGAGATCAGTGGAGAGCTGGCTGCTTCTTCAGGGGTTTCCACTCCAGGGTCAGCAGGTCA
TGACATCATCACAGAACAGCCACGGTCACAGCACACACTGCAGGCGGACTCAGTGGATCTGGCCAGCTGT
GACTTGACAAGCTCTGCCACTGATGGGGATGAGGAGGATATCTTGAGCCACAGCTCCAGCCAGGTCAGCG
CCGTCCCATCTGACCCTGCCATGGACCTGAATGATGGGACCCAGGCCTCGTCGCCCATCAGCGACAGCTC
CCAGACCACCACCGAAGGGCCTGATTCAGCTGTTACCCCTTCAGACAGTTCTGAAATTGTGTTAGACGGT
ACCGACAACCAGTATTTGGGCCTGCAGATTGGACAGCCCCAGGATGAAGATGAGGAAGCCACAGGTATTC
TTCCTGATGAAGCCTCGGAGGCCTTCAGGAACTCTTCCATGGCCCTTCAACAGGCACATTTATTGAAAAA
CATGAGTCACTGCAGGCAGCCTTCTGACAGCAGTGTTGATAAATTTGTGTTGAGAGATGAAGCTACTGAA
CCGGGTGATCAAGAAAACAAGCCTTGCCGCATCAAAGGTGACATTGGACAGTCCACTGATGATGACTCTG
CACCTCTTGTCCATTGTGTCCGCCTTTTATCTGCTTCGTTTTTGCTAACAGGGGGAAAAAATGTGCTGGT
TCCGGACAGGGATGTGAGGGTCAGCGTGAAGGCCCTGGCCCTCAGCTGTGTGGGAGCAGCTGTGGCCCTC
CACCCGGAATCTTTCTTCAGCAAACTCTATAAAGTTCCTCTTGACACCACGGAATACCCTGAGGAACAGT
ATGTCTCAGACATCTTGAACTACATCGATCATGGAGACCCACAGGTTCGAGGAGCCACTGCCATTCTCTG
TGGGACCCTCATCTGCTCCATCCTCAGCAGGTCCCGCTTCCACGTGGGAGATTGGATGGGCACCATTAGA
ACCCTCACAGGAAATACATTTTCTTTGGCGGATTGCATTCCTTTGCTGCGGAAAACACTGAAGGATGAGT
CTTCTGTTACTTGCAAGTTAGCTTGTACAGCTGTGAGGAACTGTGTCATGAGTCTCTGCAGCAGCAGCTA
CAGTGAGTTAGGACTGCAGCTGATCATCGATGTGCTGACTCTGAGGAACAGTTCCTATTGGCTGGTGAGG
ACAGAGCTTCTGGAAACCCTTGCAGAGATTGACTTCAGGCTGGTGAGCTTTTTGGAGGCAAAAGCAGAAA
ACTTACACAGAGGGGCTCATCATTATACAGGGCTTTTAAAACTGCAAGAACGAGTGCTCAATAATGTTGT
CATCCATTTGCTTGGAGATGAAGACCCCAGGGTGCGACATGTTGCCGCAGCATCACTAATTAGGCTTGTC
CCAAAGCTGTTTTATAAATGTGACCAAGGACAAGCTGATCCAGTAGTGGCCGTGGCAAGAGATCAAAGCA
GTGTTTACCTGAAACTTCTCATGCATGAGACGCAGCCTCCATCTCATTTCTCCGTCAGCACAATAACCAG
AATATATAGAGGCTATAACCTACTACCAAGCATAACAGACGTCACTATGGAAAATAACCTTTCAAGAGTT
ATTGCAGCAGTTTCTCATGAACTAATCACATCAACCACCAGAGCACTCACATTTGGATGCTGTGAAGCTT
TGTGTCTTCTTTCCACTGCCTTCCCAGTTTGCATTTGGAGTTTAGGTTGGCACTGTGGAGTGCCTCCACT
GAGTGCCTCAGATGAGTCTAGGAAGAGCTGTACCGTTGGGATGGCCACAATGATTCTGACCCTGCTCTCG
TCAGCTTGGTTCCCATTGGATCTCTCAGCCCATCAAGATGCTTTGATTTTGGCCGGAAACTTGCTTGCAG
CCAGTGCTCCCAAATCTCTGAGAAGTTCATGGGCCTCTGAAGAAGAAGCCAACCCAGCAGCCACCAAGCA
AGAGGAGGTCTGGCCAGCCCTGGGGGACCGGGCCCTGGTGCCCATGGTGGAGCAGCTCTTCTCTCACCTG
CTGAAGGTGATTAACATTTGTGCCCACGTCCTGGATGACGTGGCTCCTGGACCCGCAATAAAGGCAGCCT
TGCCTTCTCTAACAAACCCCCCTTCTCTAAGTCCCATCCGACGAAAGGGGAAGGAGAAAGAACCAGGAGA
ACAAGCATCTGTACCGTTGAGTCCCAAGAAAGGCAGTGAGGCCAGTGCAGCTTCTAGACAATCTGATACC
TCAGGTCCTGTTACAACAAGTAAATCCTCATCACTGGGGAGTTTCTATCATCTTCCTTCATACCTCAAAC
TGCATGATGTCCTGAAAGCTACACACGCTAACTACAAGGTCACGCTGGATCTTCAGAACAGCACGGAAAA
GTTTGGAGGGTTTCTTCGCTCAGCCTTGGATGTTCTTTCTCAGATACTAGAGCTGGCCACACTGCAGGAC
ATTGGGAAGTGTGTTGAAGAGATCCTAGGATACCTGAAATCCTGCTTTAGTCGAGAACCAATGATGGCAA
CTGTTTGTGTTCAACAATTGTTGAAGACTCTCTTTGGCACAAACTTGGCCTCCCAGTTTGATGGCTTATC
TTCCAACCCCAGCAAGTCACAAGGCCGAGCACAGCGCCTTGGCTCCTCCAGTGTGAGGCCAGGCTTGTAC
CACTACTGCTTCATGGCCCCGTACACCCACTTCACCCAGGCCCTCGCTGACGCCAGCCTGAGGAACATGG
TGCAGGCGGAGCAGGAGAACGACACCTCGGGATGGTTTGATGTCCTCCAGAAAGTGTCTACCCAGTTGAA
GACAAACCTCACGAGTGTCACAAAGAACCGTGCAGATAAGAATGCTATTCATAATCACATTCGTTTGTTT
GAACCTCTTGTTATAAAAGCTTTAAAACAGTACACGACTACAACATGTGTGCAGTTACAGAAGCAGGTTT
TAGATTTGCTGGCGCAGCTGGTTCAGTTACGGGTTAATTACTGTCTTCTGGATTCAGATCAGGTGTTTAT
TGGCTTTGTATTGAAACAGTTTGAATACATTGAAGTGGGCCAGTTCAGGGAATCAGAGGCAATCATTCCA
AACATCTTTTTCTTCTTGGTATTACTATCTTATGAACGCTATCATTCAAAACAGATCATTGGAATTCCTA
AAATCATTCAGCTCTGTGATGGCATCATGGCCAGTGGAAGGAAGGCTGTGACACATGCCATACCGGCTCT
GCAGCCCATAGTCCACGACCTCTTTGTATTAAGAGGAACAAATAAAGCTGATGCAGGAAAAGAGCTTGAA
ACCCAAAAAGAGGTGGTGGTGTCAATGTTACTGAGACTCATCCAGTACCATCAGGTGTTGGAGATGTTCA
TTCTTGTCCTGCAGCAGTGCCACAAGGAGAATGAAGACAAGTGGAAGCGACTGTCTCGACAGATAGCTGA
CATCATCCTCCCAATGTTAGCCAAACAGCAGATGCACATTGACTCTCATGAAGCCCTTGGAGTGTTAAAT
ACATTATTTGAGATTTTGGCCCCTTCCTCCCTCCGTCCGGTAGACATGCTTTTACGGAGTATGTTCGTCA
CTCCAAACACAATGGCGTCCGTGAGCACTGTTCAACTGTGGATATCGGGAATTCTGGCCATTTTGAGGGT
TCTGATTTCCCAGTCAACTGAAGATATTGTTCTTTCTCGTATTCAGGAGCTCTCCTTCTCTCCGTATTTA
ATCTCCTGTACAGTAATTAATAGGTTAAGAGATGGGGACAGTACTTCAACGCTAGAAGAACACAGTGAAG
GGAAACAAATAAAGAATTTGCCAGAAGAAACATTTTCAAGGTTTCTATTACAACTGGTTGGTATTCTTTT
AGAAGACATTGTTACAAAACAGCTGAAGGTGGAAATGAGTGAGCAGCAACATACTTTCTATTGCCAGGAA
CTAGGCACACTGCTAATGTGTCTGATCCACATCTTCAAGTCTGGAATGTTCCGGAGAATCACAGCAGCTG
CCACTAGGCTGTTCCGCAGTGATGGCTGTGGCGGCAGTTTCTACACCCTGGACAGCTTGAACTTGCGGGC
TCGTTCCATGATCACCACCCACCCGGCCCTGGTGCTGCTCTGGTGTCAGATACTGCTGCTTGTCAACCAC
ACCGACTACCGCTGGTGGGCAGAAGTGCAGCAGACCCCGAAAAGACACAGTCTGTCCAGCACAAAGTTAC
TTAGTCCCCAGATGTCTGGAGAAGAGGAGGATTCTGACTTGGCAGCCAAACTTGGAATGTGCAATAGAGA
AATAGTACGAAGAGGGGCTCTCATTCTCTTCTGTGATTATGTCTGTCAGAACCTCCATGACTCCGAGCAC
TTAACGTGGCTCATTGTAAATCACATTCAAGATCTGATCAGCCTTTCCCACGAGCCTCCAGTACAGGACT
TCATCAGTGCCGTTCATCGGAACTCTGCTGCCAGCGGCCTGTTCATCCAGGCAATTCAGTCTCGTTGTGA
AAACCTTTCAACTCCAACCATGCTGAAGAAAACTCTTCAGTGCTTGGAGGGGATCCATCTCAGCCAGTCG
GGAGCTGTGCTCACGCTGTATGTGGACAGGCTTCTGTGCACCCCTTTCCGTGTGCTGGCTCGCATGGTCG
ACATCCTTGCTTGTCGCCGGGTAGAAATGCTTCTGGCTGCAAATTTACAGAGCAGCATGGCCCAGTTGCC
AATGGAAGAACTCAACAGAATCCAGGAATACCTTCAGAGCAGCGGGCTCGCTCAGAGACACCAAAGGCTC
TATTCCCTGCTGGACAGGTTTCGTCTCTCCACCATGCAAGACTCACTTAGTCCCTCTCCTCCAGTCTCTT
CCCACCCGCTGGACGGGGATGGGCACGTGTCACTGGAAACAGTGAGTCCGGACAAAGACTGGTACGTTCA
TCTTGTCAAATCCCAGTGTTGGACCAGGTCAGATTCTGCACTGCTGGAAGGTGCAGAGCTGGTGAATCGG
ATTCCTGCTGAAGATATGAATGCCTTCATGATGAACTCGGAGTTCAACCTAAGCCTGCTAGCTCCATGCT
TAAGCCTAGGGATGAGTGAAATTTCTGGTGGCCAGAAGAGTGCCCTTTTTGAAGCAGCCCGTGAGGTGAC
TCTGGCCCGTGTGAGCGGCACCGTGCAGCAGCTCCCTGCTGTCCATCATGTCTTCCAGCCCGAGCTGCCT
GCAGAACCGGCGGCCTACTGGAGCAAGTTGAATGATCTGTTTGGGGATGCTGCACTGTATCAGTCCCTGC
CCACTCTGGCCCGGGCCCTGGCACAGTACCTGGTGGTGGTCTCCAAACTGCCCAGTCATTTGCACCTTCC
TCCTGAGAAAGAGAAGGACATTGTGAAATTCGTGGTGGCAACCCTTGAGGCCCTGTCCTGGCATTTGATC
CATGAGCAGATCCCGCTGAGTCTGGATCTCCAGGCAGGGCTGGACTGCTGCTGCCTGGCCCTGCAGCTGC
CTGGCCTCTGGAGCGTGGTCTCCTCCACAGAGTTTGTGACCCACGCCTGCTCCCTCATCCACTGTGTGCA
CTTCATCCTGGAGGCCGTTGCAGTGCAGCCTGGAGAGCAGCTTCTTAGTCCAGAAAGAAGGACAAATACC
CCAAAAGCCATCAGCGAGGAGGAGGAGGAAGTAGATCCAAACACACAGAATCCTAAGTATATCACTGCAG
CCTGTGAGATGGTGGCAGAAATGGTGGAGTCTCTGCAGTCGGTGTTGGCCTTGGGTCATAAAAGGAATAG
CGGCGTGCCGGCGTTTCTCACGCCATTGCTCAGGAACATCATCATCAGCCTGGCCCGCCTGCCCCTTGTC
AACAGCTACACACGTGTGCCCCCACTGGTGTGGAAGCTTGGATGGTCACCCAAACCGGGAGGGGATTTTG
GCACAGCATTCCCTGAGATCCCCGTGGAGTTCCTCCAGGAAAAGGAAGTCTTTAAGGAGTTCATCTACCG
CATCAACACACTAGGCTGGACCAGTCGTACTCAGTTTGAAGAAACTTGGGCCACCCTCCTTGGTGTCCTG
GTGACGCAGCCCCTCGTGATGGAGCAGGAGGAGAGCCCACCAGAAGAAGACACAGAGAGGACCCAGATCA
ACGTCCTGGCCGTGCAGGCCATCACCTCACTGGTGCTCAGTGCAATGACTGTGCCTGTGGCCGGCAACCC
AGCTGTAAGCTGCTTGGAGCAGCAGCCCCGGAACAAGCCTCTGAAAGCTCTCGACACCAGGTTTGGGAGG
AAGCTGAGCATTATCAGAGGGATTGTGGAGCAAGAGATTCAAGCAATGGTTTCAAAGAGAGAGAATATTG
CCACCCATCATTTATATCAGGCATGGGATCCTGTCCCTTCTCTGTCTCCGGCTACTACAGGTGCCCTCAT
CAGCCACGAGAAGCTGCTGCTGCAGATCAACCCCGAGCGGGAGCTGGGGAGCATGAGCTACAAACTCGGC
CAGGTGTCCATACACTCCGTGTGGCTAGGGAACAGCATCACACCCCTGAGGGAGGAGGAATGGGACGAGG
AAGAGGAGGAGGAGGCCGACGCCCCTGCACCTTCGTCACCACCCACGTCTCCAGTCAACTCCAGGAAACA
CCGGGCTGGAGTTGACATCCACTCCTGTTCGCAGTTTTTGCTTGAGTTGTACAGCCGCTGGATCCTGCCG
TCCAGCTCAGCCAGGAGGACCCCGGCCATCCTGATCAGTGAGGTGGTCAGATCCCTTCTAGTGGTCTCAG
ACTTGTTCACCGAGCGCAACCAGTTTGAGCTGATGTATGTGACGCTGACAGAACTGCGAAGGGTGCACCC
TTCAGAAGACGAGATCCTCGCTCAGTACCTGGTGCCTGCCACCTGCAAGGCAGCTGCCGTCCTTGGGATG
GACAAGGCCGTGGCGGAGCCTGTCAGCCGCCTGCTGGAGAGCACGCTCAGGAGCAGCCACCTGCCCAGCA
GGGTTGGAGCCCTGCACGGCATCCTCTATGTGCTGGAGTGCGACCTGCTGGACGACACTGCCAAGCAGCT
CATCCCGGTCATCAGCGACTATCTCCTCTCCAACCTGAAAGGGATCGCCCACTGCGTGAACATTCACAGC
CAGCAGCACGTACTGGTCATGTGTGCCACTGCGTTTTACCTCATTGAGAACTATCCTCTGGACGTAGGGC
CGGAATTTTCAGCATCAATAATACAGATGTGTGGGGTGATGCTGTCTGGAAGTGAGGAGTCCACCCCCTC
CATCATTTACCACTGTGCCCTCAGAGGCCTGGAGCGCCTCCTGCTCTCTGAGCAGCTCTCCCGCCTGGAT
GCAGAATCGCTGGTCAAGCTGAGTGTGGACAGAGTGAACGTGCACAGCCCGCACCGGGCCATGGCGGCTC
TGGGCCTGATGCTCACCTGCATGTACACAGGAAAGGAGAAAGTCAGTCCGGGTAGAACTTCAGACCCTAA
TCCTGCAGCCCCCGACAGCGAGTCAGTGATTGTTGCTATGGAGCGGGTATCTGTTCTTTTTGATAGGATC
AGGAAAGGCTTTCCTTGTGAAGCCAGAGTGGTGGCCAGGATCCTGCCCCAGTTTCTAGACGACTTCTTCC
CACCCCAGGACATCATGAACAAAGTCATCGGAGAGTTTCTGTCCAACCAGCAGCCATACCCCCAGTTCAT
GGCCACCGTGGTGTATAAGGTGTTTCAGACTCTGCACAGCACCGGGCAGTCGTCCATGGTCCGGGACTGG
GTCATGCTGTCCCTCTCCAACTTCACGCAGAGGGCCCCGGTCGCCATGGCCACGTGGAGCCTCTCCTGCT
TCTTTGTCAGCGCGTCCACCAGCCCGTGGGTCGCGGCGATCCTCCCACATGTCATCAGCAGGATGGGCAA
GCTGGAGCAGGTGGACGTGAACCTTTTCTGCCTGGTCGCCACAGACTTCTACAGACACCAGATAGAGGAG
GAGCTCGACCGCAGGGCCTTCCAGTCTGTGCTTGAGGTGGTTGCAGCCCCAGGAAGCCCATATCACCGGC
TGCTGACTTGTTTACGAAATGTCCACAAGGTCACCACCTGCTAAAACCTCTACTTCCAATCGCACCATCA
TCACCATCACCATCACCACCATGATTACAAGGATGACGACGATAAGTGAGGCGGCCGCCAACTTGATATC
AAGCTTATCGATAATCAACCTCTGGATTACAAAATTTGTGAAAGATTGACTGGTATTCTTAACTATGTTG
CTCCTTTTACGCTATGTGGATACGCTGCTTTAATGCCTTTGTATCATGCTATTGCTTCCCGTATGGCTTT
CATTTTCTCCTCCTTGTATAAATCCTGGTTGCTGTCTCTTTATGAGGAGTTGTGGCCCGTTGTCAGGCAA
CGTGGCGTGGTGTGCACTGTGTTTGCTGACGCAACCCCCACTGGTTGGGGCATTGCCACCACCTGTCAGC
TCCTTTCCGGGACTTTCGCTTTCCCCCTCCCTATTGCCACGGCGGAACTCATCGCCGCCTGCCTTGCCCG
CTGCTGGACAGGGGCTCGGCTGTTGGGCACTGACAATTCCGTGGTGTTGTCGGGGAAATCATCGTCCTTT
CCTTGGCTGCTCGCCTGTGTTGCCACCTGGATTCTGCGCGGGACGTCCTTCTGCTACGTCCCTTCGGCCC
TCAATCCAGCGGACCTTCCTTCCCGCGGGCGCCCCCCTCCTCACGGCGAGCGAAGCTTGTCGAGAAGTAC
TAGAGGATCTCTAGAGCCTGCAGTCTCGACAAGCTTGTCGAGAAGTACTAGAGGATCATAATCAGCCATA
CCACATTTGTAGAGGTTTTACTTGCTTTAAAAAACCTCCCACACCTCCCCCTGAACCTGAAACATAAAAT
GAATGCAATTGTTGTTGTTAACTTGTTTATTGCAGCTTATAATGGTTACAAATAAAGCAATAGCATCACA
AATTTCACAAATAAAGCATTTTTTTCACTGCATTCTAGTTGTGGTTTGTCCAAACTCATCAATGTATCTT
ATCATGTCTGGATCTGATCACTGCTTGAGCCTAGGAGATCCGAACCAGATAAGTGAAATCTAGTTCCAAA
CTATTTTGTCATTTTTAATTTTCGTATTAGCTTACGACGCTACACCCAGTTCCCATCTATTTTGTCACTC
TTCCCTAAATAATCCTTAAAAACTCCATTTCCACCCCTCCCAGTTCCCAACTATTTTGTCCGCCCACAGC
GGGGCATTTTTCTTCCTGTTATGTTTTTAATCAAACATCCTGCCAACTCCATGTGACAAACCGTCATCTT
CGGCTACTTTTTCTCTGTCACAGAATGAAAATTTTTCTGTCATCTCTTCGTTATTAATGTTTGTAATTGA
CTGAATATCAACGCTTATTTGCAGCCTGAATGGCGAATGGG
[124 nt withheld, positions 11382-11505]
C
[91 nt withheld, positions 11507-11597]
A
[49 nt withheld, positions 11599-11647]
CCTTTGACGTTGGAGTCCACGTTCTT
[37 nt withheld, positions 11674-11710]
ACCCTATCTCGGTCTATTCTTTTGATTTATAAGGGATTTTGCCGATTTCGGCCTATTGGTTAAAAAATGA
GCTGATTTAACAAAAATTTAACGCGAATTTTAACAAAATATTAACGCTTACAATTTAGGTGGCACTTTTC
GGGGAAATGTGCGCGGAACCCCTATTTGTTTATTTTTCTAAATACATTCAAATATGTATCCGCTCATGAG
ACAATAACCCTGATAAATGCTTCAATAATATTGAAAAAGGAAGAGTATGAGTATTCAACATTTCCGTGTC
GCCCTTATTCCCTTTTTTGCGGCATTTTGCCTTCCTGTTTTTGCTCACCCAGAAACGCTGGTGAAAGTAA
AAGATGCTGAAGATCAGTTGGGTGCACGAGTGGGTTACATCGAACTGGATCTCAACAGCGGTAAGATCCT
TGAGAGTTTTCGCCCCGAAGAACGTTTTCCAATGATGAGCACTTTTAAAGTTCTGCTATGTGGCGCGGTA
TTATCCCGTATTGACGCCGGGCAAGAGCAACTCGGTCGCCGCATACACTATTCTCAGAATGACTTGGTTG
AGTACTCACCAGTCACAGAAAAGCATCTTACGGATGGCATGACAGTAAGAGAATTATGCAGTGCTGCCAT
AACCATGAGTGATAACACTGCGGCCAACTTACTTCTGACAACGATCGGAGGACCGAAGGAGCTAACCGCT
TTTTTGCACAACATGGGGGATCATGTAACTCGCCTTGATCGTTGGGAACCGGAGCTGAATGAAGCCATAC
CAAACGACGAGCGTGACACCACGATGCCTGTAGCAATGGCAACAACGTTGCGCAAACTATTAACTGGCGA
ACTACTTACTCTAGCTTCCCGGCAACAATTAATAGACTGGATGGAGGCGGATAAAGTTGCAGGACCACTT
CTGCGCTCGGCCCTTCCGGCTGGCTGGTTTATTGCTGATAAATCTGGAGCCGGTGAGCGTGGGTCTCGCG
GTATCATTGCAGCACTGGGGCCAGATGGTAAGCCCTCCCGTATCGTAGTTATCTACACGACGGGGAGTCA
GGCAACTATGGATGAACGAAATAGACAGATCGCTGAGATAGGTGCCTCACTGATTAAGCATTGGTAACTG
TCAGACCAAGTTTACTCATATATACTTTAGATTGATTTAAAACTTCATTTTTAATTTAAAAGGATCTAGG
TGAAGATCCTTTTTGATAATCTCATGACCAAAATCCCTTAACGTGAGTTTTCGTTCCACTGAGCGTCAGA
CCCCGTAGAAAAGATCAAAGGATCTTCTTGAGATCCTTTTTTTCTGCGCGTAATCTGCTGCTTGCAAACA
AAAAAACCACCGCTACCAGCGGTGGTTTGTTTGCCGGATCAAGAGCTACCAACTCTTTTTCCGAAGGTAA
CTGGCTTCAGCAGAGCGCAGATACCAAATACTGTTCTTCTAGTGTAGCCGTAGTTAGGCCACCACTTCAA
GAACTCTGTAGCACCGCCTACATACCTCGCTCTGCTAATCCTGTTACCAGTGGCTGCTGCCAGTGGCGAT
AAGTCGTGTCTTACCGGGTTGGACTCAAGACGATAGTTACCGGATAAGGCGCAGCGGTCGGGCTGAACGG
GGGGTTCGTGCACACAGCCCAGCTTGGAGCGAACGACCTACACCGAACTGAGATACCTACAGCGTGAGCT
ATGAGAAAGCGCCACGCTTCCCGAAGGGAGAAAGGCGGACAGGTATCCGGTAAGCGGCAGGGTCGGAACA
GGAGAGCGCACGAGGGAGCTTCCAGGGGGAAACGCCTGGTATCTTTATAGTCCTGTCGGGTTTCGCCACC
TCTGACTTGAGCGTCGATTTTTGTGATGCTCGTCAGGGGGGCGGAGCCTATGGAAAAACGCCAGCAACGC
GGCCTTTTTACGGTTCCTGGCCTTTTGCTGGCCTTTTGCTCACATGTTCTTTCCTGCGTTATCCCCTGAT
TCTGTGGATAACCGTATTACCGCCTTTGAGTGAGCTGATACCGCTCGCCGCAGCCGAACGACCGAGCGCA
GCGAGTCAGTGAGCGAGGAAGCGGAAGAGCGCCTGATGCGGTATTTTCTCCTTACGCATCTGTGCGGTAT
TTCACACCGCATAGACCAGCCGCGTAACCTGGCAAAATCGGTTACGGTTGAGTAATAAATGGATGCCCTG
CGTAAGCGGGTGTGGGCGGACAATAAAGTCTTAAACTGAACAAAATAGATCTAAACTATGACAATAAAGT
CTTAAACTAGACAGAATAGTTGTAAACTGAAATCAGTCCAGTTATGCTGTGAAAAAGCATACTGGACTTT
TGTTATGGCTAAAGCAAACTCTTCATTTTCTGAAGTGCAAATTGCCCGTCGTATTAAAGAGGGGCGTGGC
CAAGGGCATGGTAAAGACTATATTCGCGGCGTTGTGACAATTTACCGAACAACTCCGCGGCCGGGAAGCC
GATCTCGGCTTGAACGAATTGTTAGGTGGCGGTACTTGGGTCGATATCAAAGTGCATCACTTCTTCCCGT
ATGCCCAACTTTGTATAGAGAGCCACTGCGGGATCGTCACCGTAATCTGCTTGCACGTAGATCACATAAG
CACCAAGCGCGTTGGCCTCATGCTTCAAGAGATTGATGAGCGCGGTGGCAATGCCCTGCCTCCGGTGCTC
GCCGGAGACTGCGAGATCATAGATATAGATCTCACTACGCGGCTGCTCAAACTTGGGCAGAACGTAAGCC
GCGAGAGCGCCAACAACCGCTTCTTGGTCGAAGGCAGCAAGCGCGATGAATGTCTTACTACGGAGCAAGT
TCCCGAGGTAATCGGAGTCCGGCTGATGTTGGGAGTAGGTGGCTACGTCTCCGAACTCACGACCGAAAAG
ATCAAGAGCAGCCCGCATGGATTTGACTTGGTCAGGGCCGAGCCTACATGTGCGAATGATGCCCATACTT
GAGCCACCTAACTTTGTTTTAGGGCGACTGCCCTGCTGCGTAACATCGTTGCTGCTGCGTAACATCGTTG
CTGCTCCATAACATCAAACATCGACCCACGGCGTAACGCGCTTGCTGCTTGGATGCCCGAGGCATAGACT
GTACAAAAAAACAGTCATAACAAGCCATGAAAACCGCCACTGCGCCGTTACCACCGCTGCGTTCGGTCAA
GGTTCTGGACCAGTTGCGTGAGCGCATACGCTACTTGCATTACAGTTTACGAACCGAACAGGCTTATGTC
AACTGGGTTCGTGCCTTCATCCGTTTCCACGGTGTGCGTCACCCGGCAACCTTGGGCAGCAGCGAAGTCG
AGGCATTTCTGTCCTGGCTGGCGAACGAGCGCAAGGTTTCGGTCTCCACGCATCGTCAGGCATTGGCGGC
CTTGCTGTTCTTCTACGGCAAGGTGCTGTGCACGGATCTGCCCTTGCTTCAGGAGATCGGTAGACCTCGG
CCGTCGCGGCGCTTGCCGGTGGTGCTGACCCCGGATGAAGTGGTTCGCATCCTCGGTTTTCTGGAAGGCG
AGCATCGTTTGTTCGCCCAGGACTCTAGCTATAGTTCTAGTGGTTGGCTACGTACCCGTAGTGGCTATGG
CAGGGCTTGCCGCCCCGACGTTGGCTGCGAGCCCTGGGCCTTCACCCGAACTTGGGGGTTGGGGTGGGGA
AAAGGAAGAAACGCGGGCGTATTGGTCCCAATGGGGTCTCGGTGGGGTATCGACAGAGTGCCAGCCCTGG
GACCGAACCCCGCGTTTATGAACAAACGACCCAACACCCGTGCGTTTTATTCTGTCTTTTTATTGCCGTC
ATAGCGCGGGTTCCTTCCGGTATTGTCTCCTTCCGTGTTTCAGTTAGCCTCCCCCATCTCCCGGTACCGC
ATG
